Addgene plasmid #126878: pRSFDuet1-Cdc45
Purpose: Expresses human Cdc45 in bacteria
Depositing lab: Luca Pellegrini. Depositing organization: University of Cambridge. Publication: Structure of human Cdc45 and implications for CMG helicase function. Simon AC, Sannino V, Costanzo V, Pellegrini L. Nat Commun. 2016 May 18;7:11638. doi: 10.1038/ncomms11638. PubMed 27189187.
Backbone
  Vector backbone: pRSFDuet1
  Backbone size w/o insert (bp): 3829
  Total vector size (bp): 5476
  Vector type: Bacterial Expression
Growth in bacteria
  Bacterial resistance: Kanamycin, 50 μg/mL
  Growth temperature: 37°C
  Growth strain: DH5alpha
  Copy number: High Copy
Gene/Insert
  Gene/Insert name: CDC45 (alt name: Cell Division Cycle 45)
  Species: H. sapiens (human)
  Insert size (bp): 1723
  Entrez Gene: CDC45 (a.k.a. CDC45L, CDC45L2, MGORS7, PORC-PI-1)
  Promoter: T7 promoter
  Tag / fusion protein: No tag
  Cloning method: Restriction Enzyme; 5′ cloning site NdeI (not destroyed); 3′ cloning site XhoI (not destroyed)
  Sequencing primers: 5′ TTGTACACGGCCGCATAATC; 3′ GCTAGTTATTGCTCAGCGG
Terms and licenses: Academic/Nonprofit Terms; Industry Terms: Not Available to Industry
How to cite: pRSFDuet1-Cdc45 was a gift from Luca Pellegrini (Addgene plasmid # 126878 ; http://n2t.net/addgene:126878 ; RRID:Addgene_126878)
