[The description below was written by a language model from this plasmid's Addgene catalogue record and pLannotate feature annotations shown in this document.]
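Description:
pRSFDuet1-Cdc45 is a bacterial expression plasmid of 5,476 bp that carries the human CDC45 (Cell Division Cycle 45) coding sequence in the pRSFDuet1 backbone. CDC45 is a factor required for initiation of chromosomal DNA replication. The vector replicates from the RSF 1030 origin, recorded as high copy, which is compatible with other common origins, so it can coexist in E. coli with additional plasmids. This is the basis of the Duet system for co-expressing several proteins. Selection is by kanamycin through an aminoglycoside phosphotransferase (KanR) gene. The short TcR and AmpR promoter fragments flagged in the annotation appear to be backbone remnants or spurious matches rather than functional markers.

The backbone has two T7 promoter/lac operator expression units. The first, which spans the origin of the circular map and includes a T7 gene 10 ribosome binding site, has no annotated insert in its cloning region. CDC45 was cloned between the NdeI and XhoI sites of the second unit, downstream of the second T7 promoter and lac operator and upstream of the T7 terminator. A lacI gene with its own promoter supplies lac repressor, so transcription stays repressed until IPTG is added, in a host that provides T7 RNA polymerase. The record lists the protein as untagged. An S-Tag fragment is annotated just after the CDC45 reading frame, but it is vector sequence beyond the XhoI site and, given the catalogue entry, is presumably not fused to the protein. The plasmid is intended for producing recombinant human Cdc45 in bacteria, and the associated publication concerns the structure of the protein and its role in the CMG helicase.
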