Features (pLannotate 1.2.2; 18 found; start..end, strand, type, name):
      1..25      +  protein_bind   lac operator: The lac repressor binds to the lac operator to inhibit transcription in E. coli. This inhibition can be relieved by adding lactose or isopropyl-β-D-thiogalactopyranoside (IPTG). lac repressor encoded by lacI
     40..62      +  RBS            RBS: efficient ribosome binding site from bacteriophage T7 gene 10 (Olins and Rangwala, 1989)
    212..230     +  promoter       T7 promoter: promoter for bacteriophage T7 RNA polymerase
    231..255     +  protein_bind   lac operator: The lac repressor binds to the lac operator to inhibit transcription in E. coli. This inhibition can be relieved by adding lactose or isopropyl-β-D-thiogalactopyranoside (IPTG). lac repressor encoded by lacI
    298..1995    +  CDS            CDC45: CDC45_HUMAN - Also known as CDC45L, CDC45L2. Experimental evidence at protein level: Swiss-Prot protein existence level 1. Required for initiation of chromosomal DNA replication. From Homo sapiens (Human).
   2011..2052    +  CDS            S-Tag (fragment): affinity and epitope tag derived from pancreatic ribonuclease A
   2082..2099    +  CDS            SET1 (fragment): solubility-enhancement tag derived from T7 phage gene 10B
   2107..2154    +  terminator     T7 terminator: transcription terminator for bacteriophage T7 RNA polymerase
   2318..2375    +  promoter       AmpR promoter (fragment): bla
   2384..3199    -  CDS            KanR: aminoglycoside phosphotransferase; aph(3')-Ia; confers resistance to kanamycin in bacteria or G418 (Geneticin®) in eukaryotes
   3200..3291    -  promoter       AmpR promoter: bla
   3307..4056    -  rep_origin     RSF ori: Plasmids containing the RSF 1030 origin of replication can be propagated in E. coli cells that contain additional plasmids with compatible origins.
   4139..4203    -  CDS            TcR (fragment): tetracycline efflux protein; tet; confers resistance to tetracycline
   4218..4239    -  protein_bind   CAP binding site: CAP binding activates transcription in the presence of cAMP. E. coli catabolite activator protein
   4252..5334    -  CDS            lacI: lac repressor; lacI; The lac repressor binds to the lac operator to inhibit transcription in E. coli. This inhibition can be relieved by adding lactose or isopropyl-β-D-thiogalactopyranoside (IPTG).
   5335..5412    -  promoter       lacI promoter: lacI
   5420..5455    -  CDS            TcR (fragment): tetracycline efflux protein; tet; confers resistance to tetracycline
   5458..5476    +  promoter       T7 promoter: promoter for bacteriophage T7 RNA polymerase
>Addgene plasmid #126878 | pRSFDuet1-Cdc45 | addgene full sequence | sequence record 245619 | Addgene NGS Result
GGAATTGTGAGCGGATAACAATTCCCCTGTAGAAATAATTTTGTTTAACTTTAATAAGGAGATATACCAT
GGGCAGCAGCCATCACCATCATCACCACAGCCAGGATCCGAATTCGAGCTCGGCGCGCCTGCAGGTCGAC
AAGCTTGCGGCCGCATAATGCTTAAGTCGAACAGAAAGTAATCGTATTGTACACGGCCGCATAATCGAAA
TTAATACGACTCACTATAGGGGAATTGTGAGCGGATAACAATTCCCCATCTTAGTATATTAGTTAAGTAT
AAGAAGGAGATATACATATGTTCGTGTCCGATTTCCGCAAAGAGTTCTACGAGGTGGTCCAGAGCCAGAG
GGTCCTTCTCTTCGTGGCCTCGGACGTGGATGCTCTGTGTGCGTGCAAGATCCTTCAGGCCTTGTTCCAG
TGTGACCACGTGCAATATACGCTGGTTCCAGTTTCTGGGTGGCAAGAACTTGAAACTGCATTTCTTGAGC
ATAAAGAACAGTTTCATTATTTTATTCTCATAAACTGTGGAGCTAATGTAGACCTATTGGATATTCTTCA
ACCTGATGAAGACACTATATTCTTTGTGTGTGACACCCATAGGCCAGTCAATGTCGTCAATGTATACAAC
GATACCCAGATCAAATTACTCATTAAACAAGATGATGACCTTGAAGTTCCCGCCTATGAAGACATCTTCA
GGGATGAAGAGGAGGATGAAGAGCATTCAGGAAATGACAGTGATGGGTCAGAGCCTTCTGAGAAGCGCAC
ACGGTTAGAAGAGGAGATAGTGGAGCAAACCATGCGGAGGAGGCAGCGGCGAGAGTGGGAGGCCCGGAGA
AGAGACATCCTCTTTGACTACGAGCAGTATGAATATCATGGGACATCGTCAGCCATGGTGATGTTTGAGC
TGGCTTGGATGCTGTCCAAGGACCTGAATGACATGCTGTGGTGGGCCATCGTTGGACTAACAGACCAGTG
GGTGCAAGACAAGATCACTCAAATGAAATACGTGACTGATGTTGGTGTCCTGCAGCGCCACGTTTCCCGC
CACAACCACCGGAACGAGGATGAGGAGAACACACTCTCCGTGGACTGCACACGGATCTCCTTTGAGTATG
ACCTCCGCCTGGTGCTCTACCAGCACTGGTCCCTCCATGACAGCCTGTGCAACACCAGCTATACCGCAGC
CAGGTTCAAGCTGTGGTCTGTGCATGGACAGAAGCGGCTCCAGGAGTTCCTTGCAGACATGGGTCTTCCC
CTGAAGCAGGTGAAGCAGAAGTTCCAGGCCATGGACATCTCCTTGAAGGAGAATTTGCGGGAAATGATTG
AAGAGTCTGCAAATAAATTTGGGATGAAGGACATGCGCGTGCAGACTTTCAGCATTCATTTTGGGTTCAA
GCACAAGTTTCTGGCCAGCGACGTGGTCTTTGCCACCATGTCTTTGATGGAGAGCCCCGAGAAGGATGGC
TCAGGGACAGATCACTTCATCCAGGCTCTGGACAGCCTCTCCAGGAGTAACCTGGACAAGCTGTACCATG
GCCTGGAACTCGCCAAGAAGCAGCTGCGAGCCACCCAGCAGACCATTGCCAGCTGCCTTTGCACCAACCT
CGTCATCTCCCAGGGGCCTTTCCTGTACTGCTCTCTCATGGAGGGCACTCCAGATGTCATGCTGTTCTCT
AGGCCGGCATCCCTAAGCCTGCTCAGCAAACACCTGCTCAAGTCCTTTGTGTGTTCGACAAAGAACCGGC
GCTGCAAACTGCTGCCCCTGGTGATGGCTGCCCCCCTGAGCATGGAGCATGGCACAGTGACCGTGGTGGG
CATCCCCCCAGAGACCGACAGCTCGGACAGGAAGAACTTTTTTGGGAGGGCGTTTGAGAAGGCAGCGGAA
AGCACCAGCTCCCGGATGCTGCACAACCATTTTGACCTCTCAGTAATTGAGCTGAAAGCTGAGGATCGGA
GCAAGTTTCTGGACGCACTTATTTCCCTCCTGTCCTAACTCGAGTCTGGTAAAGAAACCGCTGCTGCGAA
ATTTGAACGCCAGCACATGGACTCGTCTACTAGCGCAGCTTAATTAACCTAGGCTGCTGCCACCGCTGAG
CAATAACTAGCATAACCCCTTGGGGCCTCTAAACGGGTCTTGAGGGGTTTTTTGCTGAAACCTCAGGCAT
TTGAGAAGCACACGGTCACACTGCTTCCGGTAGTCAATAAACCGGTAAACCAGCAATAGACATAAGCGGC
TATTTAACGACCCTGCCCTGAACCGACGACAAGCTGACGACCGGGTCTCCGCAAGTGGCACTTTTCGGGG
AAATGTGCGCGGAACCCCTATTTGTTTATTTTTCTAAATACATTCAAATATGTATCCGCTCATGAATTAA
TTCTTAGAAAAACTCATCGAGCATCAAATGAAACTGCAATTTATTCATATCAGGATTATCAATACCATAT
TTTTGAAAAAGCCGTTTCTGTAATGAAGGAGAAAACTCACCGAGGCAGTTCCATAGGATGGCAAGATCCT
GGTATCGGTCTGCGATTCCGACTCGTCCAACATCAATACAACCTATTAATTTCCCCTCGTCAAAAATAAG
GTTATCAAGTGAGAAATCACCATGAGTGACGACTGAATCCGGTGAGAATGGCAAAAGTTTATGCATTTCT
TTCCAGACTTGTTCAACAGGCCAGCCATTACGCTCGTCATCAAAATCACTCGCATCAACCAAACCGTTAT
TCATTCGTGATTGCGCCTGAGCGAGACGAAATACGCGGTCGCTGTTAAAAGGACAATTACAAACAGGAAT
CGAATGCAACCGGCGCAGGAACACTGCCAGCGCATCAACAATATTTTCACCTGAATCAGGATATTCTTCT
AATACCTGGAATGCTGTTTTCCCGGGGATCGCAGTGGTGAGTAACCATGCATCATCAGGAGTACGGATAA
AATGCTTGATGGTCGGAAGAGGCATAAATTCCGTCAGCCAGTTTAGTCTGACCATCTCATCTGTAACATC
ATTGGCAACGCTACCTTTGCCATGTTTCAGAAACAACTCTGGCGCATCGGGCTTCCCATACAATCGATAG
ATTGTCGCACCTGATTGCCCGACATTATCGCGAGCCCATTTATACCCATATAAATCAGCATCCATGTTGG
AATTTAATCGCGGCCTAGAGCAAGACGTTTCCCGTTGAATATGGCTCATACTCTTCCTTTTTCAATATTA
TTGAAGCATTTATCAGGGTTATTGTCTCATGAGCGGATACATATTTGAATGTATTTAGAAAAATAAACAA
ATAGGCATGCAGCGCTCTTCCGCTTCCTCGCTCACTGACTCGCTACGCTCGGTCGTTCGACTGCGGCGAG
CGGTGTCAGCTCACTCAAAAGCGGTAATACGGTTATCCACAGAATCAGGGGATAAAGCCGGAAAGAACAT
GTGAGCAAAAAGCAAAGCACCGGAAGAAGCCAACGCCGCAGGCGTTTTTCCATAGGCTCCGCCCCCCTGA
CGAGCATCACAAAAATCGACGCTCAAGCCAGAGGTGGCGAAACCCGACAGGACTATAAAGATACCAGGCG
TTTCCCCCTGGAAGCTCCCTCGTGCGCTCTCCTGTTCCGACCCTGCCGCTTACCGGATACCTGTCCGCCT
TTCTCCCTTCGGGAAGCGTGGCGCTTTCTCATAGCTCACGCTGTTGGTATCTCAGTTCGGTGTAGGTCGT
TCGCTCCAAGCTGGGCTGTGTGCACGAACCCCCCGTTCAGCCCGACCGCTGCGCCTTATCCGGTAACTAT
CGTCTTGAGTCCAACCCGGTAAGACACGACTTATCGCCACTGGCAGCAGCCATTGGTAACTGATTTAGAG
GACTTTGTCTTGAAGTTATGCACCTGTTAAGGCTAAACTGAAAGAACAGATTTTGGTGAGTGCGGTCCTC
CAACCCACTTACCTTGGTTCAAAGAGTTGGTAGCTCAGCGAACCTTGAGAAAACCACCGTTGGTAGCGGT
GGTTTTTCTTTATTTATGAGATGATGAATCAATCGGTCTATCAAGTCAACGAACAGCTATTCCGTTACTC
TAGATTTCAGTGCAATTTATCTCTTCAAATGTAGCACCTGAAGTCAGCCCCATACGATATAAGTTGTAAT
TCTCATGTTAGTCATGCCCCGCGCCCACCGGAAGGAGCTGACTGGGTTGAAGGCTCTCAAGGGCATCGGT
CGAGATCCCGGTGCCTAATGAGTGAGCTAACTTACATTAATTGCGTTGCGCTCACTGCCCGCTTTCCAGT
CGGGAAACCTGTCGTGCCAGCTGCATTAATGAATCGGCCAACGCGCGGGGAGAGGCGGTTTGCGTATTGG
GCGCCAGGGTGGTTTTTCTTTTCACCAGTGAGACGGGCAACAGCTGATTGCCCTTCACCGCCTGGCCCTG
AGAGAGTTGCAGCAAGCGGTCCACGCTGGTTTGCCCCAGCAGGCGAAAATCCTGTTTGATGGTGGTTAAC
GGCGGGATATAACATGAGCTGTCTTCGGTATCGTCGTATCCCACTACCGAGATGTCCGCACCAACGCGCA
GCCCGGACTCGGTAATGGCGCGCATTGCGCCCAGCGCCATCTGATCGTTGGCAACCAGCATCGCAGTGGG
AACGATGCCCTCATTCAGCATTTGCATGGTTTGTTGAAAACCGGACATGGCACTCCAGTCGCCTTCCCGT
TCCGCTATCGGCTGAATTTGATTGCGAGTGAGATATTTATGCCAGCCAGCCAGACGCAGACGCGCCGAGA
CAGAACTTAATGGGCCCGCTAACAGCGCGATTTGCTGGTGACCCAATGCGACCAGATGCTCCACGCCCAG
TCGCGTACCGTCTTCATGGGAGAAAATAATACTGTTGATGGGTGTCTGGTCAGAGACATCAAGAAATAAC
GCCGGAACATTAGTGCAGGCAGCTTCCACAGCAATGGCATCCTGGTCATCCAGCGGATAGTTAATGATCA
GCCCACTGACGCGTTGCGCGAGAAGATTGTGCACCGCCGCTTTACAGGCTTCGACGCCGCTTCGTTCTAC
CATCGACACCACCACGCTGGCACCCAGTTGATCGGCGCGAGATTTAATCGCCGCGACAATTTGCGACGGC
GCGTGCAGGGCCAGACTGGAGGTGGCAACGCCAATCAGCAACGACTGTTTGCCCGCCAGTTGTTGTGCCA
CGCGGTTGGGAATGTAATTCAGCTCCGCCATCGCCGCTTCCACTTTTTCCCGCGTTTTCGCAGAAACGTG
GCTGGCCTGGTTCACCACGCGGGAAACGGTCTGATAAGAGACACCGGCATACTCTGCGACATCGTATAAC
GTTACTGGTTTCACATTCACCACCCTGAATTGACTCTCTTCCGGGCGCTATCATGCCATACCGCGAAAGG
TTTTGCGCCATTCGATGGTGTCCGGGATCTCGACGCTCTCCCTTATGCGACTCCTGCATTAGGAAATTAA
TACGACTCACTATAGG
